Addgene plasmid #129115: pZCAN
Purpose: (Empty Backbone) Z. rouxii centromeric vector containing ClonNAT resistance
Depositing lab: Paolo Giudici. Depositing organization: University of Modena and Reggio Emilia. Publication: A set of plasmids carrying antibiotic resistance markers and Cre recombinase for genetic engineering of nonconventional yeast Zygosaccharomyces rouxii. Bizzarri M, Cassanelli S, Duskova M, Sychrova H, Solieri L. Yeast. 2019 Dec;36(12):711-722. doi: 10.1002/yea.3438. Epub 2019 Sep 11. PubMed 31414502.
Backbone
  Vector backbone: pZCA
  Modifications to backbone: ClonNAT resistance marker instead of URA3 gene
  Vector type: Yeast Expression
  Selectable markers: Nourseothricin
Growth in bacteria
  Bacterial resistance: Ampicillin, 100 μg/mL
  Growth temperature: 37°C
  Growth strain: DH5alpha
  Copy number: Low Copy
Gene/Insert
  Cloning method: Unknown
Terms and licenses: Academic/Nonprofit Terms; Industry Terms: Not Available to Industry
How to cite: pZCAN was a gift from Paolo Giudici (Addgene plasmid # 129115 ; http://n2t.net/addgene:129115 ; RRID:Addgene_129115)
