[The description below was written by a language model from this plasmid's Addgene catalogue record and pLannotate feature annotations shown in this document.]
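Description:
pZCAN is an empty-backbone, centromeric shuttle vector for the nonconventional yeast Zygosaccharomyces rouxii. It derives from pZCA, with the URA3 auxotrophic marker replaced by a ClonNAT (nourseothricin) resistance marker. This dominant drug selection allows transformation of strains that lack a ura3 mutation, such as wild or prototrophic isolates. Two sequence records are available, an NGS result and the depositor's sequence. Both are about 5.6 kb, differ by a single nucleotide in length, and yield identical annotations.

The bacterial portion is pUC-like. It carries a ColE1/pMB1-type origin and the bla gene with its own promoter for ampicillin selection in E. coli, although the catalogue lists the plasmid as low copy. It also contains a lac promoter/operator region with a CAP site, followed by a pUC18/19 multiple cloning site embedded in a lacZα fragment, which provides the sites for inserting a gene of interest. No yeast expression promoter flanking the cloning site is annotated, so inserts would presumably need to bring their own regulatory sequences.

For yeast maintenance, the table marks a fragment resembling S. cerevisiae ARS1. No centromere is explicitly annotated, so the centromeric element stated in the catalogue probably lies in one of the unannotated stretches around the ARS. The nourseothricin marker appears as a sat-1 streptothricin acetyltransferase coding sequence. The promoter driving it is not identified, because the adjacent URA3 promoter is on the opposite strand and looks like a remnant of the replaced marker. Short lacI, bom, RMD1 and tet promoter fragments are likely cloning leftovers. The vector belongs to a plasmid set built for genetic engineering of Z. rouxii.
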