Features (pLannotate 1.2.2; 15 found; start..end, strand, type, name):
      1..93      +  CDS            lacI (fragment): lac repressor; lacI; The lac repressor binds to the lac operator to inhibit transcription in E. coli. This inhibition can be relieved by adding lactose or isopropyl-β-D-thiogalactopyranoside (IPTG).
    106..127     +  protein_bind   CAP binding site: CAP binding activates transcription in the presence of cAMP. E. coli catabolite activator protein
    142..172     +  promoter       lac promoter: promoter for the E. coli lac operon
    180..196     +  protein_bind   lac operator: The lac repressor binds to the lac operator to inhibit transcription in E. coli. This inhibition can be relieved by adding lactose or isopropyl-β-D-thiogalactopyranoside (IPTG). lac repressor encoded by lacI
    233..289     -  misc_feature   MCS: pUC18/19 multiple cloning site
    286..443     +  CDS            lacZα (fragment): LacZα fragment of β-galactosidase; lacZ fragment
    449..501     -  misc_feature   bom (fragment): basis of mobility region from pBR322
    506..562     +  CDS            RMD1 (fragment): RMD1_YEAST - Experimental evidence at protein level: Swiss-Prot protein existence level 1. Required for sporulation where it is believed to have a role in meiotic nuclear division. From Saccharomyces cerevisiae (strain ATCC 204508 / S288c) (Baker's yeast).
   1378..1804    -  rep_origin     ARS1 (fragment): S. cerevisiae autonomously replicating sequence ARS1
   2031..2049    -  promoter       tet promoter (fragment): E. coli promoter for tetracycline efflux protein gene
   2841..3362    +  CDS            sat-1: STA_ECOLX - Protein inferred from homology: Swiss-Prot protein existence level 3. Involved in resistance to streptothricin, a broad-spectrum antibiotic produced by streptomycetes (PubMed:1850404). Detoxifies streptothricin via acetylation of the beta amino group of the first beta-lysyl moiety of streptothricin (By similarity). From Escherichia coli.
   3366..3581    -  promoter       URA3 promoter: S. cerevisiae URA3
   3692..3796    +  promoter       AmpR promoter: bla
   3797..4657    +  CDS            AmpR: β-lactamase; bla; confers resistance to ampicillin, carbenicillin, and related antibiotics
   4828..5416    +  rep_origin     ori: high-copy-number ColE1/pMB1/pBR322/pUC origin of replication
>Addgene plasmid #129115 | pZCAN | depositor full sequence | sequence record 247535 | pZCAN sequence 5598 bps
GCGCCCAATACGCAAACCGCCTCTCCCCGCGCGTTGGCCGATTCATTAATGCAGCTGGCACGACAGGTTT
CCCGACTGGAAAGCGGGCAGTGAGCGCAACGCAATTAATGTGAGTTAGCTCACTCATTAGGCACCCCAGG
CTTTACACTTTATGCTTCCGGCTCGTATGTTGTGTGGAATTGTGAGCGGATAACAATTTCACACAGGAAA
CAGCTATGACCATGATTACGCCAAGCTTGCATGCCTGCAGGTCGACTCTAGAGGATCCCCGGGTACCGAG
CTCGAATTCACTGGCCGTCGTTTTACAACGTCGTGACTGGGAAAACCCTGGCGTTACCCAACTTAATCGC
CTTGCAGCACATCCCCCTTTCGCCAGCTGGCGTAATAGCGAAGAGGCCCGCACCGATCGCCCTTCCCAAC
AGTTGCGCAGCCTGAATGGCGAATGGCGCCTGATGCGGTATTTTCTCCTTACGCATCTGTGCGGTATTTC
ACACCGCATATATCGCTGGGCCATTCTCATGAAGAATATCTTGAATTTATTGTCATATTACTAGTAGGCA
TTTGTTTATTACCAGCTTACGATATAAAGTCGTTCATCTTCTTTATGGCGAGAAACTGTAATTGCGAAAA
TTGTCTAGGCAATTTTTTTCAGTAGTTAGTCTGAGATTTTTCCTTGTGAACCAACCTTCCTGTCGTTATT
AATACTAGAAGATAAGACGAAACAGTTTAGTTTGTAGGTACGTAAAAACTTGTTCAAAGTAGGCTTCAGT
AATCTTGTTCCGAAAAAGTTTCTCACATATCAAACAAATTAGAGGTTTCGGAAGTAAGCCACAACAAAAA
TAATGAATATTTTTTAAACGCTTTTAAAACAGATAATTATCAAAAAATAGAATTAAAGCTTTATTTGTAT
TAATTTTGAAAGTATTAAATAAAATTATATACTGTCTTATAATATATATTATTATATCATGTGATTAAAT
TACACAGCTTCTAAAGCTCTTTAATGGATTGCGGTTTTTACATCTACTCTACTTTAGATCATACTTTGTC
TTTGATTAAAGTATATTAAGTGGCCATCTGTGACCAGTATCTTTTGAAACAATTTGTCATAATATCCATA
TTCCATCATATTAAACATTTACGTTTTGTTCTACTTTAACCAATTTGAAAGACATTATTTAAATCAAAAA
TATTTTCTCCGAGTTAGCTATGAAAAAGATTGAATACCTCATGTATAAAGATATCCTCTCCTTCCAAGAA
TACCTCCTTAAGTTTCATTTCTACCGTCAGGACTCGTGTTTTCGCCAGGAGCGATAAGGGGACGTGTGAT
TTCTGCATCATCGTTATTAGGTGACACTAAGTTAGTGCCCGATCGATGCTAGCAAGAATCGGGTCATTGT
AGCGTATGCGCCTGTGAACATTCTCTTCAACAAGTTTGATTCCATTGCGGTGAAATGGTAAAAGTCAACC
CCCTGCGATGTATATTTTCCTGTACAATCAATCAAAAAGCCAAATGATTTAGCATTATCTTTACATCTTG
TTATTTTACAGATTTTATGTTTAGATCTTTTATGCTTGCTTTTCAAAAGGCTTGCAGGCAAGTGCACAAA
CAATACTTAAATAAATACTACTCAGTAATAACCTATTTCTTAGCATTTTTGACGAAATTTGCTATTTTGT
TAGAGTCTTTTACACCATTTGTCTCCACACCTCCGCTTACATCAACACCAATAACGCCATTTAATCTAAG
CGCATCACCAACATTTTCTGGCGTCAGTCCACCAGCTAACATAAAATGTAAGCTCTCGGGGCTCTCTTGC
CTTCCAACCCAGTCAGAAATCGAGTTCCAATCCAAAAGTTCACCTGTCCCACCTGCTTCTGAATCAAACA
AGGGAATAAACGAATGAGGTTTCTGTGAAGCTGCACTGAGTAGTATGTTGCAGTCTTTTGGAAATACGAG
TCTTTTAATAACTGGCAAACCGAGGAACTCTTGGTATTCTTGCCACGACTCATCTCCATGCAGTTGGACG
ATCGATGATAAGCTGTCAAACATGAGAATTGGGTAATAACTGATATAATTAAATTGAAGCTCTAATTTGT
GAGTTTAGTATACATGCATTTACTTATAATACAGTTTTATGGACGGTGGTATGTTTTAGTTTAGCTTCAA
TTCTAATTGATTGATTAATCAGTTGATTGGTTTCAATATGACAAATGGGTAGGGTGGGAAAACTTCATTT
TCAATTCAGATCAAACTTTTTTGTTGTCGACATAATATTTCTCGTTTGGGATGTTACTGTCACATTAATA
ATACACACACATCAGCTTATAATTTTGAAAGTAATTTATCAGATATGTTGTGACGATCAGTGGAAATGGC
TAACTTCAATGTATCTGTTCTTCCCCTTTTTCAAAGTTCACGTTTTTTGATTGATTGATTGATCTGTCGG
CAGTGGTTTCAAAACCATTCGGTGAGTAATCCTATCAATCAATGTTACGACAAAAGGCTCAATATTCAAA
ATTGCAATGTTTTATGTTTTCCTACGTGTACTTGTGCAAGGCAATTGATTCAACATTGCTTTTGGTGTTT
GACGAGTTTCTAGTTTGGACTTGTGTTGTTATCTGGGCTATACAGATTTCCCGGCTCACTATGAATTTTT
TTTTTCGACGCTCAGTGCACACAACTATAAACAACACAAACACAAACACAGCAAGAAAAAAAAAAAACGA
ACATTGAATTGAAACCAAGCCAACTGAAAAATTCCTTATTTAAATGACTGTCATACTAACCCATTTTTAT
AGAAGAAGTTGCTGCTTTAGTTATCGATAACGGTTCTCATATGAAAATTTCGGTGATCCCTGAGCAGGTG
GCGGAAACATTGGATGCTGAGAACCATTTCATTGTTCGTGAAGTGTTCGATGTGCACCTATCCGACCAAG
GCTTTGAACTATCTACCAGAAGTGTGAGCCCCTACCGGAAGGATTACATCTCGGATGATGACTCTGATGA
AGACTCTGCTTGCTATGGCGCATTCATCGACCAAGAGCTTGTCGGGAAGATTGAACTCAACTCAACATGG
AACGATCTAGCCTCTATCGAACACATTGTTGTGTCGCACACGCACCGAGGCAAAGGAGTCGCGCACAGTC
TCATCGAATTTGCGAAAAAGTGGGCACTAAGCAGACAGCTCCTTGGCATACGATTAGAGACACAAACGAA
CAATGTACCTGCCTGCAATTTGTACGCAAAATGTGGCTTTACTCTCGGCGGCATTGACCTCTTCACGTAT
AAAACTAGACCTCAAGTCTCGAACGAAACAGCGATGTACTGGTACTGGTTCTCGGGAGCACAGGATGACG
CCTAAGATTTATCTTCGTTTCCTGCATGTTTTTGTTCTGTGCAGTTGGGTTAAGAATACTGGGCAATTTC
ATGTTTCTTCAACACTACATATGCGTATATATACCAATCTAAGTCTGTGCTCCTTCCTTCGTTCTTCCTT
CTGTTCGGAGATTACCGAATCAAAAAAATTTCAAGGAAACCGAAATCAAAAAAAAGAATAAAAAAAAAAT
GATGAATTGAAAAGCTAATTCTTGAAGACGAAAGGGCCTCGTGATACGCCTATTTTTATAGGTTAATGTC
ATGATAATAATGGTTTCTTAGACGTCAGGTGGCACTTTTCGGGGAAATGTGCGCGGAACCCCTATTTGTT
TATTTTTCTAAATACATTCAAATATGTATCCGCTCATGAGACAATAACCCTGATAAATGCTTCAATAATA
TTGAAAAAGGAAGAGTATGAGTATTCAACATTTCCGTGTCGCCCTTATTCCCTTTTTTGCGGCATTTTGC
CTTCCTGTTTTTGCTCACCCAGAAACGCTGGTGAAAGTAAAAGATGCTGAAGATCAGTTGGGTGCACGAG
TGGGTTACATCGAACTGGATCTCAACAGCGGTAAGATCCTTGAGAGTTTTCGCCCCGAAGAACGTTTTCC
AATGATGAGCACTTTTAAAGTTCTGCTATGTGGCGCGGTATTATCCCGTATTGACGCCGGGCAAGAGCAA
CTCGGTCGCCGCATACACTATTCTCAGAATGACTTGGTTGAGTACTCACCAGTCACAGAAAAGCATCTTA
CGGATGGCATGACAGTAAGAGAATTATGCAGTGCTGCCATAACCATGAGTGATAACACTGCGGCCAACTT
ACTTCTGACAACGATCGGAGGACCGAAGGAGCTAACCGCTTTTTTGCACAACATGGGGGATCATGTAACT
CGCCTTGATCGTTGGGAACCGGAGCTGAATGAAGCCATACCAAACGACGAGCGTGACACCACGATGCCTG
TAGCAATGGCAACAACGTTGCGCAAACTATTAACTGGCGAACTACTTACTCTAGCTTCCCGGCAACAATT
AATAGACTGGATGGAGGCGGATAAAGTTGCAGGACCACTTCTGCGCTCGGCCCTTCCGGCTGGCTGGTTT
ATTGCTGATAAATCTGGAGCCGGTGAGCGTGGGTCTCGCGGTATCATTGCAGCACTGGGGCCAGATGGTA
AGCCCTCCCGTATCGTAGTTATCTACACGACGGGGAGTCAGGCAACTATGGATGAACGAAATAGACAGAT
CGCTGAGATAGGTGCCTCACTGATTAAGCATTGGTAACTGTCAGACCAAGTTTACTCATATATACTTTAG
ATTGATTTAAAACTTCATTTTTAATTTAAAAGGATCTAGGTGAAGATCCTTTTTGATAATCTCATGACCA
AAATCCCTTAACGTGAGTTTTCGTTCCACTGAGCGTCAGACCCCGTAGAAAAGATCAAAGGATCTTCTTG
AGATCCTTTTTTTCTGCGCGTAATCTGCTGCTTGCAAACAAAAAAACCACCGCTACCAGCGGTGGTTTGT
TTGCCGGATCAAGAGCTACCAACTCTTTTTCCGAAGGTAACTGGCTTCAGCAGAGCGCAGATACCAAATA
CTGTCCTTCTAGTGTAGCCGTAGTTAGGCCACCACTTCAAGAACTCTGTAGCACCGCCTACATACCTCGC
TCTGCTAATCCTGTTACCAGTGGCTGCTGCCAGTGGCGATAAGTCGTGTCTTACCGGGTTGGACTCAAGA
CGATAGTTACCGGATAAGGCGCAGCGGTCGGGCTGAACGGGGGGTTCGTGCACACAGCCCAGCTTGGAGC
GAACGACCTACACCGAACTGAGATACCTACAGCGTGAGCTATGAGAAAGCGCCACGCTTCCCGAAGGGAG
AAAGGCGGACAGGTATCCGGTAAGCGGCAGGGTCGGAACAGGAGAGCGCACGAGGGAGCTTCCAGGGGGA
AACGCCTGGTATCTTTATAGTCCTGTCGGGTTTCGCCACCTCTGACTTGAGCGTCGATTTTTGTGATGCT
CGTCAGGGGGGCGGAGCCTATGGAAAAACGCCAGCAACGCGGCCTTTTTACGGTTCCTGGCCTTTTGCTG
GCCTTTTGCTCACATGTTCTTTCCTGCGTTATCCCCTGATTCTGTGGATAACCGTATTACCGCCTTTGAG
TGAGCTGATACCGCTCGCCGCAGCCGAACGACCGAGCGCAGCGAGTCAGTGAGCGAGGAAGCGGAAGA
