Features (pLannotate 1.2.2; 15 found; start..end, strand, type, name):
      1..93      +  CDS            lacI (fragment): lac repressor; lacI; The lac repressor binds to the lac operator to inhibit transcription in E. coli. This inhibition can be relieved by adding lactose or isopropyl-β-D-thiogalactopyranoside (IPTG).
    106..127     +  protein_bind   CAP binding site: CAP binding activates transcription in the presence of cAMP. E. coli catabolite activator protein
    142..172     +  promoter       lac promoter: promoter for the E. coli lac operon
    180..196     +  protein_bind   lac operator: The lac repressor binds to the lac operator to inhibit transcription in E. coli. This inhibition can be relieved by adding lactose or isopropyl-β-D-thiogalactopyranoside (IPTG). lac repressor encoded by lacI
    233..289     -  misc_feature   MCS: pUC18/19 multiple cloning site
    286..443     +  CDS            lacZα (fragment): LacZα fragment of β-galactosidase; lacZ fragment
    449..500     -  misc_feature   bom (fragment): basis of mobility region from pBR322
    505..561     +  CDS            RMD1 (fragment): RMD1_YEAST - Experimental evidence at protein level: Swiss-Prot protein existence level 1. Required for sporulation where it is believed to have a role in meiotic nuclear division. From Saccharomyces cerevisiae (strain ATCC 204508 / S288c) (Baker's yeast).
   1377..1803    -  rep_origin     ARS1 (fragment): S. cerevisiae autonomously replicating sequence ARS1
   2030..2048    -  promoter       tet promoter (fragment): E. coli promoter for tetracycline efflux protein gene
   2840..3361    +  CDS            sat-1: STA_ECOLX - Protein inferred from homology: Swiss-Prot protein existence level 3. Involved in resistance to streptothricin, a broad-spectrum antibiotic produced by streptomycetes (PubMed:1850404). Detoxifies streptothricin via acetylation of the beta amino group of the first beta-lysyl moiety of streptothricin (By similarity). From Escherichia coli.
   3365..3580    -  promoter       URA3 promoter: S. cerevisiae URA3
   3691..3795    +  promoter       AmpR promoter: bla
   3796..4656    +  CDS            AmpR: β-lactamase; bla; confers resistance to ampicillin, carbenicillin, and related antibiotics
   4827..5415    +  rep_origin     ori: high-copy-number ColE1/pMB1/pBR322/pUC origin of replication
>Addgene plasmid #129115 | pZCAN | addgene full sequence | sequence record 252438 | Addgene NGS Result
GCGCCCAATACGCAAACCGCCTCTCCCCGCGCGTTGGCCGATTCATTAATGCAGCTGGCACGACAGGTTT
CCCGACTGGAAAGCGGGCAGTGAGCGCAACGCAATTAATGTGAGTTAGCTCACTCATTAGGCACCCCAGG
CTTTACACTTTATGCTTCCGGCTCGTATGTTGTGTGGAATTGTGAGCGGATAACAATTTCACACAGGAAA
CAGCTATGACCATGATTACGCCAAGCTTGCATGCCTGCAGGTCGACTCTAGAGGATCCCCGGGTACCGAG
CTCGAATTCACTGGCCGTCGTTTTACAACGTCGTGACTGGGAAAACCCTGGCGTTACCCAACTTAATCGC
CTTGCAGCACATCCCCCTTTCGCCAGCTGGCGTAATAGCGAAGAGGCCCGCACCGATCGCCCTTCCCAAC
AGTTGCGCAGCCTGAATGGCGAATGGCGCCTGATGCGGTATTTTCTCCTTACGCATCTGTGCGGTATTTC
ACACCGCATAATCGCTGGGCCATTCTCATGAAGAATATCTTGAATTTATTGTCATATTACTAGTAGGCAT
TTGTTTATTACCAGCTTACGATATAAAGTCGTTCATCTTCTTTATGGCGAGAAACTGTAATTGCGAAAAT
TGTCTAGGCAATTTTTTTCAGTAGTTAGTCTGAGATTTTTCCTTGTGAACCAACCTTCCTGTCGTTATTA
ATACTAGAAGATAAGACGAAACAGTTTAGTTTGTAGGTACGTAAAAACTTGTTCAAAGTAGGCTTCAGTA
ATCTTGTTCCGAAAAAGTTTCTCACATATCAAACAAATTAGAGGTTTCGGAAGTAAGCCACAACAAAAAT
AATGAATATTTTTTAAACGCTTTTAAAACAGATAATTATCAAAAAATAGAATTAAAGCTTTATTTGTATT
AATTTTGAAAGTATTAAATAAAATTATATACTGTCTTATAATATATATTATTATATCATGTGATTAAATT
ACACAGCTTCTAAAGCTCTTTAATGGATTGCGGTTTTTACATCTACTCTACTTTAGATCATACTTTGTCT
TTGATTAAAGTATATTAAGTGGCCATCTGTGACCAGTATCTTTTGAAACAATTTGTCATAATATCCATAT
TCCATCATATTAAACATTTACGTTTTGTTCTACTTTAACCAATTTGAAAGACATTATTTAAATCAAAAAT
ATTTTCTCCGAGTTAGCTATGAAAAAGATTGAATACCTCATGTATAAAGATATCCTCTCCTTCCAAGAAT
ACCTCCTTAAGTTTCATTTCTACCGTCAGGACTCGTGTTTTCGCCAGGAGCGATAAGGGGACGTGTGATT
TCTGCATCATCGTTATTAGGTGACACTAAGTTAGTGCCCGATCGATGCTAGCAAGAATCGGGTCATTGTA
GCGTATGCGCCTGTGAACATTCTCTTCAACAAGTTTGATTCCATTGCGGTGAAATGGTAAAAGTCAACCC
CCTGCGATGTATATTTTCCTGTACAATCAATCAAAAAGCCAAATGATTTAGCATTATCTTTACATCTTGT
TATTTTACAGATTTTATGTTTAGATCTTTTATGCTTGCTTTTCAAAAGGCTTGCAGGCAAGTGCACAAAC
AATACTTAAATAAATACTACTCAGTAATAACCTATTTCTTAGCATTTTTGACGAAATTTGCTATTTTGTT
AGAGTCTTTTACACCATTTGTCTCCACACCTCCGCTTACATCAACACCAATAACGCCATTTAATCTAAGC
GCATCACCAACATTTTCTGGCGTCAGTCCACCAGCTAACATAAAATGTAAGCTCTCGGGGCTCTCTTGCC
TTCCAACCCAGTCAGAAATCGAGTTCCAATCCAAAAGTTCACCTGTCCCACCTGCTTCTGAATCAAACAA
GGGAATAAACGAATGAGGTTTCTGTGAAGCTGCACTGAGTAGTATGTTGCAGTCTTTTGGAAATACGAGT
CTTTTAATAACTGGCAAACCGAGGAACTCTTGGTATTCTTGCCACGACTCATCTCCATGCAGTTGGACGA
TCGATGATAAGCTGTCAAACATGAGAATTGGGTAATAACTGATATAATTAAATTGAAGCTCTAATTTGTG
AGTTTAGTATACATGCATTTACTTATAATACAGTTTTATGGACGGTGGTATGTTTTAGTTTAGCTTCAAT
TCTAATTGATTGATTAATCAGTTGATTGGTTTCAATATGACAAATGGGTAGGGTGGGAAAACTTCATTTT
CAATTCAGATCAAACTTTTTTGTTGTCGACATAATATTTCTCGTTTGGGATGTTACTGTCACATTAATAA
TACACACACATCAGCTTATAATTTTGAAAGTAATTTATCAGATATGTTGTGACGATCAGTGGAAATGGCT
AACTTCAATGTATCTGTTCTTCCCCTTTTTCAAAGTTCACGTTTTTTGATTGATTGATTGATCTGTCGGC
AGTGGTTTCAAAACCATTCGGTGAGTAATCCTATCAATCAATGTTACGACAAAAGGCTCAATATTCAAAA
TTGCAATGTTTTATGTTTTCCTACGTGTACTTGTGCAAGGCAATTGATTCAACATTGCTTTTGGTGTTTG
ACGAGTTTCTAGTTTGGACTTGTGTTGTTATCTGGGCTATACAGATTTCCCGGCTCACTATGAATTTTTT
TTTTCGACGCTCAGTGCACACAACTATAAACAACACAAACACAAACACAGCAAGAAAAAAAAAAAACGAA
CATTGAATTGAAACCAAGCCAACTGAAAAATTCCTTATTTAAATGACTGTCATACTAACCCATTTTTATA
GAAGAAGTTGCTGCTTTAGTTATCGATAACGGTTCTCATATGAAAATTTCGGTGATCCCTGAGCAGGTGG
CGGAAACATTGGATGCTGAGAACCATTTCATTGTTCGTGAAGTGTTCGATGTGCACCTATCCGACCAAGG
CTTTGAACTATCTACCAGAAGTGTGAGCCCCTACCGGAAGGATTACATCTCGGATGATGACTCTGATGAA
GACTCTGCTTGCTATGGCGCATTCATCGACCAAGAGCTTGTCGGGAAGATTGAACTCAACTCAACATGGA
ACGATCTAGCCTCTATCGAACACATTGTTGTGTCGCACACGCACCGAGGCAAAGGAGTCGCGCACAGTCT
CATCGAATTTGCGAAAAAGTGGGCACTAAGCAGACAGCTCCTTGGCATACGATTAGAGACACAAACGAAC
AATGTACCTGCCTGCAATTTGTACGCAAAATGTGGCTTTACTCTCGGCGGCATTGACCTCTTCACGTATA
AAACTAGACCTCAAGTCTCGAACGAAACAGCGATGTACTGGTACTGGTTCTCGGGAGCACAGGATGACGC
CTAAGATTTATCTTCGTTTCCTGCATGTTTTTGTTCTGTGCAGTTGGGTTAAGAATACTGGGCAATTTCA
TGTTTCTTCAACACTACATATGCGTATATATACCAATCTAAGTCTGTGCTCCTTCCTTCGTTCTTCCTTC
TGTTCGGAGATTACCGAATCAAAAAAATTTCAAGGAAACCGAAATCAAAAAAAAGAATAAAAAAAAAATG
ATGAATTGAAAAGCTAATTCTTGAAGACGAAAGGGCCTCGTGATACGCCTATTTTTATAGGTTAATGTCA
TGATAATAATGGTTTCTTAGACGTCAGGTGGCACTTTTCGGGGAAATGTGCGCGGAACCCCTATTTGTTT
ATTTTTCTAAATACATTCAAATATGTATCCGCTCATGAGACAATAACCCTGATAAATGCTTCAATAATAT
TGAAAAAGGAAGAGTATGAGTATTCAACATTTCCGTGTCGCCCTTATTCCCTTTTTTGCGGCATTTTGCC
TTCCTGTTTTTGCTCACCCAGAAACGCTGGTGAAAGTAAAAGATGCTGAAGATCAGTTGGGTGCACGAGT
GGGTTACATCGAACTGGATCTCAACAGCGGTAAGATCCTTGAGAGTTTTCGCCCCGAAGAACGTTTTCCA
ATGATGAGCACTTTTAAAGTTCTGCTATGTGGCGCGGTATTATCCCGTATTGACGCCGGGCAAGAGCAAC
TCGGTCGCCGCATACACTATTCTCAGAATGACTTGGTTGAGTACTCACCAGTCACAGAAAAGCATCTTAC
GGATGGCATGACAGTAAGAGAATTATGCAGTGCTGCCATAACCATGAGTGATAACACTGCGGCCAACTTA
CTTCTGACAACGATCGGAGGACCGAAGGAGCTAACCGCTTTTTTGCACAACATGGGGGATCATGTAACTC
GCCTTGATCGTTGGGAACCGGAGCTGAATGAAGCCATACCAAACGACGAGCGTGACACCACGATGCCTGT
AGCAATGGCAACAACGTTGCGCAAACTATTAACTGGCGAACTACTTACTCTAGCTTCCCGGCAACAATTA
ATAGACTGGATGGAGGCGGATAAAGTTGCAGGACCACTTCTGCGCTCGGCCCTTCCGGCTGGCTGGTTTA
TTGCTGATAAATCTGGAGCCGGTGAGCGTGGGTCTCGCGGTATCATTGCAGCACTGGGGCCAGATGGTAA
GCCCTCCCGTATCGTAGTTATCTACACGACGGGGAGTCAGGCAACTATGGATGAACGAAATAGACAGATC
GCTGAGATAGGTGCCTCACTGATTAAGCATTGGTAACTGTCAGACCAAGTTTACTCATATATACTTTAGA
TTGATTTAAAACTTCATTTTTAATTTAAAAGGATCTAGGTGAAGATCCTTTTTGATAATCTCATGACCAA
AATCCCTTAACGTGAGTTTTCGTTCCACTGAGCGTCAGACCCCGTAGAAAAGATCAAAGGATCTTCTTGA
GATCCTTTTTTTCTGCGCGTAATCTGCTGCTTGCAAACAAAAAAACCACCGCTACCAGCGGTGGTTTGTT
TGCCGGATCAAGAGCTACCAACTCTTTTTCCGAAGGTAACTGGCTTCAGCAGAGCGCAGATACCAAATAC
TGTTCTTCTAGTGTAGCCGTAGTTAGGCCACCACTTCAAGAACTCTGTAGCACCGCCTACATACCTCGCT
CTGCTAATCCTGTTACCAGTGGCTGCTGCCAGTGGCGATAAGTCGTGTCTTACCGGGTTGGACTCAAGAC
GATAGTTACCGGATAAGGCGCAGCGGTCGGGCTGAACGGGGGGTTCGTGCACACAGCCCAGCTTGGAGCG
AACGACCTACACCGAACTGAGATACCTACAGCGTGAGCTATGAGAAAGCGCCACGCTTCCCGAAGGGAGA
AAGGCGGACAGGTATCCGGTAAGCGGCAGGGTCGGAACAGGAGAGCGCACGAGGGAGCTTCCAGGGGGAA
ACGCCTGGTATCTTTATAGTCCTGTCGGGTTTCGCCACCTCTGACTTGAGCGTCGATTTTTGTGATGCTC
GTCAGGGGGGCGGAGCCTATGGAAAAACGCCAGCAACGCGGCCTTTTTACGGTTCCTGGCCTTTTGCTGG
CCTTTTGCTCACATGTTCTTTCCTGCGTTATCCCCTGATTCTGTGGATAACCGTATTACCGCCTTTGAGT
GAGCTGATACCGCTCGCCGCAGCCGAACGACCGAGCGCAGCGAGTCAGTGAGCGAGGAAGCGGAAGA
